Addgene plasmid #170026: pKB235.4
Purpose: Encodes LacI-controlled expression of surface-displayed CCL20 fragment lacking alpha-helix sequence and PvirK-mNeonGreen reporter
Depositing lab: Jeffrey Tabor. Publication: High-throughput discovery of peptide activators of a bacterial sensor kinase. Brink KR, Mu AM, Hoang KV, Groszman K, Gunn JS, Tabor JJ. bioRxiv 10.1101/2021.06.01.446581.
Backbone
  Vector backbone: pSC101*
  Vector type: Bacterial Expression, Synthetic Biology
Growth in bacteria
  Bacterial resistance: Ampicillin, 100 μg/mL
  Growth temperature: 37°C
  Growth strain: DH5alpha
  Copy number: Low Copy
Gene/Insert 1
  Gene/Insert name: mNeonGreen
  Species: Branchiostoma lanceolatum
  Promoter: PvirK
  Cloning method: Unknown
  Sequencing primers: 5′ CGTCTAAGAAACCATTATTATCATGACATTAAC
Gene/Insert 2
  Gene/Insert name: CCL20 Δ alpha-helix
  Species: H. sapiens (human), Synthetic; Escherichia coli
  Promoter: Ptac
  Tag / fusion protein: Lpp (N terminal on insert); OmpA (N terminal on insert); Tether (N terminal on insert)
  Cloning method: Unknown
  Sequencing primers: 5′ CGGTATCAGCTCACTCAAAGG
Resource information
  A portion of this plasmid was derived from a plasmid made by: Peptide display fusion protein sequence was obtained from Bryan Davies and was originally published in Tucker et al. 2018 (DOI:10.1016/j.cell.2017.12.009).
Terms and licenses: Academic/Nonprofit Terms; Industry Terms: Not Available to Industry
Depositor comments: Peptide display fusion protein sequence was obtained from Bryan Davies and was originally published in Tucker et al. 2018 (DOI:10.1016/j.cell.2017.12.009). Tucker AT, Leonard SP, DuBois CD, Knauf GA, Cunningham AL, Wilke CO, Trent MS, Davies BW. Discovery of Next-Generation Antimicrobials through Bacterial Self-Screening of Surface-Displayed Peptide Libraries. Cell. 2018 Jan 25;172(3):618-628.e13. doi: 10.1016/j.cell.2017.12.009. Epub 2018 Jan 4. PMID: 29307492; PMCID: PMC5786472. Please visit https://www.biorxiv.org/content/10.1101/2021.06.01.446581v1 for bioRxiv preprint.
How to cite: pKB235.4 was a gift from Jeffrey Tabor (Addgene plasmid # 170026 ; http://n2t.net/addgene:170026 ; RRID:Addgene_170026)
