[The description below was written by a language model from this plasmid's Addgene catalogue record and pLannotate feature annotations shown in this document.]
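Description:
pKB235.4 is a low-copy bacterial expression and synthetic biology plasmid of about 7 kb built on the pSC101* backbone. It replicates from the pSC101 origin with its cognate Rep101 (RepA) initiator protein and is selected with ampicillin through a β-lactamase gene driven by its own promoter and followed by a lambda t0 terminator. It combines two functional modules on one replicon: an inducible peptide surface-display cassette and a fluorescent transcriptional reporter.

The display cassette is driven by the hybrid tac promoter with an adjacent lac operator. The plasmid carries its own lacI under the lacIq promoter, so expression is repressed by LacI and can be relieved by IPTG. The encoded fusion consists of an N-terminal Lpp fragment, an OmpA fragment and a tether. These are followed by a human CCL20 chemokine fragment from which the alpha-helix sequence has been removed. The Lpp-OmpA portion directs the fusion to the outer membrane so that the tethered peptide is presented on the cell that produces it. This display scaffold was taken from an earlier surface-displayed peptide library system. The second module places mNeonGreen under the PvirK promoter, which is listed in the catalogue entry but not annotated in the feature table, and ends it with rrnB T1 and T7Te terminators. A short match annotated as an mKelly1 fragment lies between the two cassettes, and the record gives no function for it.

The associated work concerns high-throughput discovery of peptide activators of a bacterial sensor kinase. This suggests that mNeonGreen fluorescence reports whether the displayed CCL20 truncation activates signalling to PvirK, with this construct testing the contribution of the alpha-helix. The record does not name the kinase.
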