Features (pLannotate 1.2.2; 18 found; start..end, strand, type, name):
   1013..1090    -  promoter       lacIq promoter: lacI (mutant); In the lacIq allele, a single base change in the promoter boosts expression of the lacI gene about 10-fold.
   1112..1156    +  terminator     his operon terminator (fragment): This putative transcriptin terminator from the E. coli his operon has a 2-bp deletion introduced during synthesis. Its efficiency has not been determined.
   1459..2409    -  CDS            Rep101: RepA protein needed for replication with the pSC101 origin; rep101
   2457..2679    -  rep_origin     pSC101 ori: low-copy replication origin that requires the Rep101 protein
   3181..3215    -  terminator     lambda t0 terminator: minimal transcription terminator from phage lambda (Scholtissek and Grosse, 1987)
   3295..4155    -  CDS            AmpR: β-lactamase; bla; confers resistance to ampicillin, carbenicillin, and related antibiotics
   4156..4219    -  promoter       AmpR promoter: bla
   4559..5266    +  CDS            mNeonGreen: mNeonGreen is a basic (constitutively fluorescent) green/yellow fluorescent protein published in 2013, derived from Branchiostoma lanceolatum. It is reported to be a very rapidly-maturing monomer with moderate acid sensitivity.
   5278..5349    +  terminator     rrnB T1 terminator: transcription terminator T1 from the E. coli rrnB gene
   5365..5392    +  terminator     T7Te terminator: phage T7 early transcription terminator
   5486..5632    +  CDS            mKelly1 (fragment): mKelly1 is a basic (constitutively fluorescent) red fluorescent protein published in 2018, derived from Entacmaea quadricolor. It is reported to be a rapidly-maturing monomer with moderate acid sensitivity.
   5640..5795    -  CDS            CCL20 (fragment): CCL20_HUMAN - Also known as LARC, MIP3A, SCYA20. Experimental evidence at protein level: Swiss-Prot protein existence level 1. Acts as a ligand for C-C chemokine receptor CCR6. Signals through binding and activation of CCR6 and induces a strong chemotactic response and mobilization of intracellular calcium ions (PubMed:11352563, PubMed:11035086, PubMed:20068036). The ligand- receptor pair CCL20-CCR6 is responsible for the chemotaxis of dendritic cells (DC), effector/memory T-cells and B-cells and plays an important role at skin and mucosal surfaces under homeostatic and inflammatory conditions
   5997..6401    -  CDS            ompA (fragment): OMPA_SHIFL - Experimental evidence at protein level: Swiss-Prot protein existence level 1. (Microbial infection) Serves as a secondary receptor during phage Sf6 infection; infection requires both lipopolysaccharide (LPS) and the OmpA beta-barrel. From Shigella flexneri.
   6405..6491    -  CDS            lpp (fragment): LPP_ECOLI - Also known as mlpA, mulI. Experimental evidence at protein level: Swiss-Prot protein existence level 1. An outer membrane lipoprotein that controls the distance between the inner and outer membranes; adding residues to Lpp increases the width of the periplasm (PubMed:29257832). The only protein known to be covalently linked to the peptidoglycan network (PGN) (PubMed:4261992, PubMed:3013869, PubMed:4245367). Also non-covalently binds the PGN (PubMed:3013869). The link between the cell outer membrane and PGN contributes to the maintenance of the structural and functional integrity of
   6586..6602    -  protein_bind   lac operator: The lac repressor binds to the lac operator to inhibit transcription in E. coli. This inhibition can be relieved by adding lactose or isopropyl-β-D-thiogalactopyranoside (IPTG). lac repressor encoded by lacI
   6610..6638    -  promoter       tac promoter: strong E. coli promoter; hybrid between the trp and lac UV5 promoters
   6811..6897    -  terminator     rrnB T1 terminator: Escherichia coli rrnB; transcription terminator T1 from the E. coli rrnB gene
   6903..1012    -  CDS            lacI (across the origin): lac repressor; lacI; The lac repressor binds to the lac operator to inhibit transcription in E. coli. This inhibition can be relieved by adding lactose or isopropyl-β-D-thiogalactopyranoside (IPTG).
>Addgene plasmid #170026 | pKB235.4 | addgene full sequence | sequence record 335946 | Addgene NGS Result
AGGCGGTTTGCGTATTGGGCGCCAGGGTGGTTTTTCTTTTCACCAGTGAGACGGGCAACAGCTGATTGCC
CTTCACCGCCTGGCCCTGAGAGAGTTGCAGCAAGCGGTCCACGCTGGTTTGCCCCAGCAGGCGAAAATCC
TGTTTGATGGTGGTTAACGGCGGGATATAACATGAGCTGTCTTCGGTATCGTCGTATCCCACTACCGAGA
TATCCGCACCAACGCGCAGCCCGGACTCGGTAATGGCGCGCATTGCGCCCAGCGCCATCTGATCGTTGGC
AACCAGCATCGCAGTGGGAACGATGCCCTCATTCAGCATTTGCATGGTTTGTTGAAAACCGGACATGGCA
CTCCAGTCGCCTTCCCGTTCCGCTATCGGCTGAATTTGATTGCGAGTGAGATATTTATGCCAGCCAGCCA
GACGCAGACGCGCCGAGACAGAACTTAATGGGCCCGCTAACAGCGCGATTTGCTGGTGACCCAATGCGAC
CAGATGCTCCACGCCCAGTCGCGTACCGTCTTCATGGGAGAAAATAATACTGTTGATGGGTGTCTGGTCA
GAGACATCAAGAAATAACGCCGGAACATTAGTGCAGGCAGCTTCCACAGCAATGGCATCCTGGTCATCCA
GCGGATAGTTAATGATCAGCCCACTGACGCGTTGCGCGAGAAGATTGTGCACCGCCGCTTTACAGGCTTC
GACGCCGCTTCGTTCTACCATCGACACCACCACGCTGGCACCCAGTTGATCGGCGCGAGATTTAATCGCC
GCGACAATTTGCGACGGCGCGTGCAGGGCCAGACTGGAGGTGGCAACGCCAATCAGCAACGACTGTTTGC
CCGCCAGTTGTTGTGCCACGCGGTTGGGAATGTAATTCAGCTCCGCCATCGCCGCTTCCACTTTTTCCCG
CGTTTTCGCAGAAACGTGGCTGGCCTGGTTCACCACGCGGGAAACGGTCTGATAAGAGACACCGGCATAC
TCTGCGACATCGTATAACGTTACTGGTTTCACATTCACCACCCTGAATTGACTCTCTTCCGGGCGCTATC
ATGCCATACCGCGAAAGGTTTTGCACCATTCGATGGTGTCAACGTAAATGCATGCCGCTTCGGCAAGGTG
TCACCACCCTGCCCTTTTTCTTTAAAACCGAAAAGATTACTTCGCGTTATGCAGGCTTCCTCGCTCACTG
ACTCGCTGCGCTCGGTCGTTCGGCTGCGGCGAGCGGTATCAGCTCACTCAAAGGCGGTAATCTCGAGGTT
ACATTGTCGATCTGTTCATGGTGAACAGCTTTGAATGCACCAAAAACTCGTAAAAGCTCTGATGTATCTA
TCTTTTTTACACCGTTTTCATCTGTGCATATGGACAGTTTTCCCTTTGATATGTAACGGTGAACAGTTGT
TCTACTTTTGTTTGTTAGTCTTGATGCTTCACTGATAGATACAAGAGCCATAAGAACCTCAGATCCTTCC
GTATTTAGCCAGTATGTTCTCTAGTGTGGTTCGTTGTTTTTGCGTGAGCCATGAGAACGAACCATTGAGA
TCATACTTACTTTGCATGTCACTCAAAAATTTTGCCTCAAAACTGGTGAGCTGAATTTTTGCAGTTAAAG
CATCGTGTAGTGTTTTTCTTAGTCCGTTATGTAGGTAGGAATCTGATGTAATGGTTGTTGGTATTTTGTC
ACCATTCATTTTTATCTGGTTGTTCTCAAGTTCGGTTACGAGATCCATTTGTCTATCTAGTTCAACTTGG
AAAATCAACGTATCAGTCGGGCGGCCTCGCTTATCAACCACCAATTTCATATTGCTGTAAGTGTTTAAAT
CTTTACTTATTGGTTTCAAAACCCATTGGTTAAGCCTTTTAAACTCATGGTAGTTATTTTCAAGCATTAA
CATGAACTTAAATTCATCAAGGCTAATCTCTATATTTGCCTTGTGAGTTTTCTTTTGTGTTAGTTCTTTT
AATAACCACTCATAAATCCTCATAGAGTATTTGTTTTCAAAAGACTTAACATGTTCCAGATTATATTTTA
TGAATTTTTTTAACTGGAAAAGATAAGGCAATATCTCTTCACTAAAAACTAATTCTAATTTTTCGCTTGA
GAACTTGGCATAGTTTGTCCACTGGAAAATCTCAAAGCCTTTAACCAAAGGATTCATGATTTCCACAGTT
CTCGTCATCAGCTCTCTGGTTGCTTTAGCTAATACACCATAAGCATTTTCCCTACTGATGTTCATCATCT
GAGCGTATTGGTTATAAGTGAACGATACCGTCCGTTCTTTCCTTGTAGGGTTTTCAATAGTGGGGTTGAG
TAGTGCCACACAGCATAAAATTAGCTTGGTTTCATGCTCCGTTAAGTCATAGCGACTAATCGCTAGTTCA
TTTGCTTTGAAAACAACTAATTCAGACATACATCTCAATTGGTCTAGGTGATTTTAATCACTATACCAAT
TGAGATGGGCTAGTCAATGATAATTACATGTCCTTTTCCTTTGAGTTGTGGGTATCTGTAAATTCTGCTA
GACCTTTGCTGGAAAACTTGTAAATTCTGCTAGACCCTCTGTAAATTCCGCTAGACCTTTGTGTGTTTTT
TTTGTTTATATTCAAGTGGTTATAATTTATAGAATAAAGAAAGAATAAAAAAAGATAAAAAGAATAGATC
CCAGCCCTGTGTATAACTCACTACTTTAGTCAGTTCCGCAGTATTACAAAAGGATGTCGCAAACGCTGTT
TGCTCCTCTACAAAACAGACCTTAAAACCCTAAAGGCTTAAGTAGCACCCTCGCAAGCTCGTGCAAATCG
CTTAATATTCCTTTTGTCTCCGACCATCAGGCACCTGAGTCGCTGCCTTTTTCGTGACATTCAGTTCGCT
GCGCTCACGGCTCTGGCAGTGAATGTGGGTAAATGGCACTACAGGCGCCTTTTATGGATTCATGCAAGGA
AACTACCCATAATACAAGAAAAGCCCGTCACGGGCTTCTCAGGGCGTTTTATGGCTGGTCTGCTATGTGG
TGCTATCTGACTTTTTGCTGTTCAGCAGTTCCTGCCCTCTGATTTTCCAGTCTGACCACTTCGGATTATC
CCGTGACAGGTCATTCAGACTGGCTAATGCACCCAGTAAGGCAGCGGTATCATCAACAGGCTTACCCGTC
TTACTGTCCCTAGTGCTTGGATTCTCACCAATAAAAAACGCCCGGCGGCAACCGAGCGTTCTGAACAAAT
CCAGATGGAGTTCTGATGTCATTACTGGATCTATCAACAGGAGTCCAAGCGAGCTCGTAAACTTGGTCTG
ACAGTTACCAATGCTTAATCAGTGAGGCACCTATCTCAGCGATCTGTCTATTTCGTTCATCCATAGTTGC
CTGACTCCCCGTCGTGTAGATAACTACGATACGGGAGGGCTTACCATCTGGCCCCAGTGCTGCAATGATA
CCGCGTGATCCACGCTCACCGGCTCCAGATTTATCAGCAATAAACCAGCCAGCCGGAAGGGCCGAGCGCA
GAAGTGGTCCTGCAACTTTATCCGCCTCCATCCAGTCTATTAATTGTTGCCGGGAAGCTAGAGTAAGTAG
TTCGCCAGTTAATAGTTTGCGCAACGTTGTTGCCATTGCTACAGGCATCGTGGTGTCACGCTCGTCGTTT
GGTATGGCTTCATTCAGCTCCGGTTCCCAACGATCAAGGCGAGTTACATGATCCCCCATGTTGTGCAAAA
AAGCGGTTAGCTCCTTCGGTCCTCCGATCGTTGTCAGAAGTAAGTTGGCCGCAGTGTTATCACTCATGGT
TATGGCAGCACTGCATAATTCTCTTACTGTCATGCCATCCGTAAGATGCTTTTCTGTTACTGGTGAGTAC
TCAACCAAGTCATTCTGAGAATAGTGTATGCGGCGACCGAGTTGCTCTTGCCCGGCGTCAATACGGTATA
ATACCGCGCCACATAGCAGAACTTTAAAAGTGCTCATCATTGGAAAACGTTCTTCGGGGCGAAAACTCTC
AAGGATCTTACCGCTGTTGAGATCCAGTTCGATGTAACCCACTCGTGCACCCAACTGATCTTCAGCATCT
TTTACTTTCACCAGCGTTTCTGGGTGAGCAAAAACGGGAAGGCAAAATGCCGCAAAAAAGTGAATAAGGG
CGACACTGAAATGTTGAATACTCATACTCTTCCTTTTTCAATATTATTGAAGCATTTATCAGGGTTATTG
TCTCATGAGCGGATACATATTTTAATGTATTTAGAAAAATAAACAAATAGGGGTTCCGCGCACATTTCCC
ATGGTGCCACCTGACGTCTAATAAACCATTATTATCATGACATTAACCTATAAAAATAGGCGTATCACGA
GGCAGAATTTTTATCGCTTCCGCGTTCCGTCTACTCCCTATTACGCTCCGGAATCTCCGACGCCTACGGC
CGACGTCGGATACCGCCATTGATAAACTGTTTAACAACATCGTCTGTACAGACCTTCTTCGTTGCCTTTA
CGTTTAACTCAATCAGGCTACCGTCTCGGTTATAAGTCTATCGAGTAGTAGAGCCGTAGTAAAGAGGAGA
AATACTAGATGGTTTCGAAAGGTGAGGAGGATAACATGGCGTCGCTGCCTGCTACACATGAACTGCATAT
TTTCGGCAGCATCAACGGAGTTGATTTCGACATGGTGGGCCAAGGCACCGGCAACCCGAACGACGGCTAT
GAAGAATTGAATTTGAAATCTACCAAGGGCGACTTGCAATTTAGTCCGTGGATTCTGGTACCGCATATTG
GTTATGGTTTTCATCAGTATCTGCCCTACCCAGACGGAATGAGCCCATTTCAGGCGGCTATGGTGGATGG
CAGTGGCTATCAGGTCCATCGCACCATGCAATTCGAGGATGGGGCGAGCCTGACCGTGAATTATCGGTAC
ACTTACGAAGGTTCACATATTAAAGGTGAAGCACAAGTTAAAGGCACCGGCTTCCCGGCGGATGGCCCAG
TGATGACCAACAGCCTGACGGCGGCGGACTGGTGTCGTAGCAAAAAGACGTATCCCAATGATAAAACAAT
TATTTCTACCTTTAAATGGAGTTACACCACGGGTAACGGTAAACGCTACCGTAGCACGGCTCGCACCACA
TACACCTTTGCGAAACCCATGGCCGCGAACTATCTGAAAAATCAGCCGATGTATGTGTTTCGCAAAACGG
AACTGAAACATTCGAAAACTGAACTCAATTTCAAAGAGTGGCAAAAAGCCTTCACCGACGTAATGGGCAT
GGATGAACTGTACAAATGACCAGGCATCAAATAAAACGAAAGGCTCAGTCGAAAGACTGGGCCTTTCGTT
TTATCTGTTGTTTGTCGGTGAACGCTCTCTACTAGAGTCACACTGGCTCACCTTCGGGTGGGCCTTTCTG
CGTTTATAGTTTCACTTCTGAGTTCGGCATGGGGTCAGGTGGGACCACCGCGCTACTGCCGCCAGGCAGC
TGTATCATCTGCGTACTCCATTAGTGTGACGACCTATGAGGATGGCGGGGTATTAACTGTAACGCAAGAT
ACTTCTCTGCAAGATGGTTGTTTAATTTATAATGTGAAACTGCGCGGCGTTAATTTTCCCTCAAATGGTC
CCGTAATGCAAAAGAAGACCTTAGGGTGGGAAGCTTTTATTGCTTCGGATTTGCGCATACCGAGAGTTTC
TTCTTTGTGTGAAAGATTATCGCGTTGATGTCGCAACCCTCGTTAGCCAGTTGACGAGTGAAACCAACGA
TGAACTTCGGGTGAAGGATTCTGTCGGTATAGCCCAAGCAACAATCGAAGTTGGATGTTCCTCCGATACC
CGCAGCTGGAGCCTCAGCGGCATCTGCAGGAGCGGCTTCCGCAGCCGGTGCTTCACTCGCTGGTGCCTCC
GCTGCTGGTGTAGCTTCCGCAGCTGGTGCAGCAGGTTCCTGACTGATGCCAGCGGCTGGGGCTTCGGCAG
CATCCGCTGGGGCAGCTTCTGCTGCAGGCGCTTCGCTAGCTGGAGCTTCAGCAGCAGGAGTCGCCTCTGC
GGCGGGCGCTGCAGGCTCTTGACTGGTACCAATACCGTTGTCCGGACGAGTGCCGATGGTGTGTGCGTCA
CCGATGTTGTTGGTCCACTGGTATTCCAGACGGGTAGCGATTTCAGGAGTGATCGCGTACTCAACACCGC
CAGCGAAGACCGGAGAAACGCCGGTGTCGTGGTTTTTACCATAAACGTTGGATTTAGTGTCTGCACGCCA
TACCATGCCACCCAGACGAGTGTAGATGTCCAGGTCGTCAGTGATTGGGTAACCCAGTTTAGCGGTCAGT
TGAACGCCCTGAGCTTTGTATGCACCGTTTTCAACGCTGCCTTTGTACGGCATACGACCTAACCAGTCGT
AACCCATTTCAAAGCCAACATACGGGTTAATTCCCTGATCGATTTTAGCGTTGCTGGAGCAACCTGCCAG
CAGAGTAGAACCCAGGATTACCGCGCCCAGTACCAGTTTAGTAGCTTTCATCAGAAATACTCCATAGCAT
GATTAAGATGTTTCAGTACGAAAATTGCTTTCATTGTTGATCTCCTTTTTAAGTGAACTTGGGCCCTGTG
TGAAATTGTTATCCGCTCACAATTCCACACATTATACGAGCCGATGATTAATTGTCAACAGCTCATTTCA
GAATATTAGCCAGAACCGTTATGATGTCGGCGCAAAAAACATTATCCAGAACGGGAGTGCGCCTTGAGCG
ACACGAATTATGCAGTGATTTACGTATTACCGCCTTTGAGTGAGCTGATACCGCTCGCCGCAGCCGAACG
CCCTAGGTCTAGGGCGGCGGATTTGTCCTACTCAGGAGAGCGTTCACCGACAAACAACAGATAAAACGAA
AGGCCCAGTCTTTCGACTGAGCCTTTCGTTTTATTTGATGCCTCACTGCCCGCTTTCCAGTCGGGAAACC
TGTCGTGCCAGCTGCATTAATGAATCGGCCAACGCGCGGGGAG
